Addgene plasmid #60210: pcDNA_DiCre2_60.F2
Purpose: Expresses a fusion protein of FKBP12(F36V)-linker peptide 2- Cre(60-343)
Depositing lab: Jean-Paul Herman. Depositing organization: Aix-Marseille Universite.
Backbone
  Vector backbone: pcDNA3.1
  Backbone manufacturer: Life Technologies
  Backbone size w/o insert (bp): 5428
  Total vector size (bp): 6655
  Vector type: Mammalian Expression
Growth in bacteria
  Bacterial resistance: Ampicillin, 100 μg/mL
  Growth temperature: 37°C
  Growth strain: DH5alpha
  Copy number: High Copy
Gene/Insert
  Gene/Insert name: Cre recombinase
  Species: H. sapiens (human), Synthetic; Bacteriophage P1
  Insert size (bp): 1244
  Mutation: FKBP12 has the F36V mutation; amino acids 60-343 of humanized version of Cre recombinase
  GenBank ID: NC_005856.1 NM_000801.4
  Entrez Gene: CD207 (a.k.a. CLEC4K)
  Promoter: CMV
  Tag / fusion protein: FKBP12(F36V) (N terminal on insert); Nuclear localisation signal (N terminal on insert)
  Cloning method: Restriction Enzyme; 5′ cloning site EcoRI (not destroyed); 3′ cloning site PmeI (not destroyed)
  Sequencing primers: 5′ T7; 3′ BGHrev
Terms and licenses: Academic/Nonprofit Terms; Industry Terms: Not Available to Industry
Depositor comments: Please note that mutation numbering is relative to amino acid 2 of FKPB, mutation is F37V with respect to WT sequence.
How to cite: pcDNA_DiCre2_60.F2 was a gift from Jean-Paul Herman (Addgene plasmid # 60210 ; http://n2t.net/addgene:60210 ; RRID:Addgene_60210)
