[The description below was written by a language model from this plasmid's Addgene catalogue record and pLannotate feature annotations shown in this document.]
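Description:
pcDNA_DiCre2_60.F2 is a mammalian expression plasmid built on the pcDNA3.1 backbone (about 6.7 kb in total) that encodes one half of a ligand-dimerizable split Cre recombinase. It is propagated in E. coli through a high-copy ColE1/pUC-type origin with ampicillin selection from the bla gene, and it also carries an f1 origin. An SV40 early promoter drives a neomycin phosphotransferase cassette ending in an SV40 polyadenylation signal, the standard pcDNA3.1 marker for G418 selection of stably transfected mammalian cells.

The roughly 1.2 kb insert, cloned between EcoRI and PmeI, sits downstream of the CMV immediate-early enhancer and promoter and upstream of the bovine growth hormone polyadenylation signal. A T7 promoter lies just ahead of the coding region. The open reading frame fuses a nuclear localisation signal and the F36V mutant of human FKBP12, through a linker designated linker peptide 2, to residues 60–343 of a humanized Cre recombinase from bacteriophage P1. The depositor notes that the F36V numbering counts from the second amino acid of FKBP, so the change is F37V relative to the full wild-type sequence. The F36V variant binds synthetic ligands that do not bind wild-type FKBP12, and the truncated Cre fragment is not a complete recombinase. The design therefore implies that a dimerizing ligand brings this fragment together with a complementary N-terminal Cre fusion expressed from a partner construct, restoring loxP recombination on demand. The record does not describe the partner or the ligand. The catalogue's Entrez link to CD207 does not match the described insert and appears to be an annotation error, as do the small HIV LTR, ble and lacI fragments in the automated feature table.
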