Features (pLannotate 1.2.2; 22 found; start..end, strand, type, name):
     28..80      -  misc_feature   bom (fragment): basis of mobility region from pBR322
    235..614     +  enhancer       CMV enhancer: human cytomegalovirus immediate early enhancer
    615..818     +  promoter       CMV promoter: human cytomegalovirus (CMV) immediate early promoter
    814..847     +  LTR            5' LTR (truncated) (fragment): truncated 5' long terminal repeat (LTR) from HIV-1
    863..881     +  promoter       T7 promoter: promoter for bacteriophage T7 RNA polymerase
    926..948     -  misc_feature   MCS (fragment): pBluescript multiple cloning site
    988..1308    +  CDS            DmrB: F36V mutant of FK506-binding protein FKBP12 binds synthetic ligands that do not bind wild-type FKBP
   1345..2196    +  CDS            cre (fragment): RECR_BPP1 - Experimental evidence at protein level: Swiss-Prot protein existence level 1. Catalyzes site-specific recombination between two 34-base- pair LOXP sites. Its role is to maintain the phage genome as a monomeric unit-copy plasmid in the lysogenic state. From Escherichia phage P1 (Bacteriophage P1).
   2255..2479    +  polyA_signal   bGH poly(A) signal: bovine growth hormone polyadenylation signal
   2483..2504    +  promoter       SV40 promoter (fragment): SV40 enhancer and early promoter
   2525..2953    +  rep_origin     f1 ori (sequence partly withheld): f1 bacteriophage origin of replication; arrow indicates direction of (+) strand synthesis
   2967..3296    +  promoter       SV40 promoter: SV40 enhancer and early promoter
   3363..4154    +  CDS            neo: KKA2_KLEPN - Also known as kan, nptII. Experimental evidence at protein level: Swiss-Prot protein existence level 1. Resistance to kanamycin, neomycin, paromomycin, ribostamycin, butirosin and gentamicin B. From Klebsiella pneumoniae.
   4178..4336    +  CDS            ble (fragment): BLE_KLEPN - Experimental evidence at protein level: Swiss-Prot protein existence level 1. Binding protein with a strong affinity to the bleomycin family of antibiotics. Binds to CL990; an antimitotic-antibiotic compound. From Klebsiella pneumoniae.
   4331..4452    +  polyA_signal   SV40 poly(A) signal: SV40 polyadenylation signal
   4525..4541    -  protein_bind   lac operator: The lac repressor binds to the lac operator to inhibit transcription in E. coli. This inhibition can be relieved by adding lactose or isopropyl-β-D-thiogalactopyranoside (IPTG). lac repressor encoded by lacI
   4549..4579    -  promoter       lac promoter: promoter for the E. coli lac operon
   4594..4615    -  protein_bind   CAP binding site: CAP binding activates transcription in the presence of cAMP. E. coli catabolite activator protein
   4628..4720    -  CDS            lacI (fragment): lac repressor; lacI; The lac repressor binds to the lac operator to inhibit transcription in E. coli. This inhibition can be relieved by adding lactose or isopropyl-β-D-thiogalactopyranoside (IPTG).
   4903..5488    -  rep_origin     ori: high-copy-number ColE1/pMB1/pBR322/pUC origin of replication
   5659..6519    -  CDS            AmpR: β-lactamase; bla; confers resistance to ampicillin, carbenicillin, and related antibiotics
   6520..6624    -  promoter       AmpR promoter: bla
>Addgene plasmid #60210 | pcDNA_DiCre2_60.F2 | depositor full sequence | sequence record 96296 | pcDNA_DiCre2_60.F2 sequence 6655 bps
GACGGATCGGGAGATCTCCCGATCCCCTATGGTGCACTCTCAGTACAATCTGCTCTGATGCCGCATAGTT
AAGCCAGTATCTGCTCCCTGCTTGTGTGTTGGAGGTCGCTGAGTAGTGCGCGAGCAAAATTTAAGCTACA
ACAAGGCAAGGCTTGACCGACAATTGCATGAAGAATCTGCTTAGGGTTAGGCGTTTTGCGCTGCTTCGCG
ATGTACGGGCCAGATATACGCGTTGACATTGATTATTGACTAGTTATTAATAGTAATCAATTACGGGGTC
ATTAGTTCATAGCCCATATATGGAGTTCCGCGTTACATAACTTACGGTAAATGGCCCGCCTGGCTGACCG
CCCAACGACCCCCGCCCATTGACGTCAATAATGACGTATGTTCCCATAGTAACGCCAATAGGGACTTTCC
ATTGACGTCAATGGGTGGAGTATTTACGGTAAACTGCCCACTTGGCAGTACATCAAGTGTATCATATGCC
AAGTACGCCCCCTATTGACGTCAATGACGGTAAATGGCCCGCCTGGCATTATGCCCAGTACATGACCTTA
TGGGACTTTCCTACTTGGCAGTACATCTACGTATTAGTCATCGCTATTACCATGGTGATGCGGTTTTGGC
AGTACATCAATGGGCGTGGATAGCGGTTTGACTCACGGGGATTTCCAAGTCTCCACCCCATTGACGTCAA
TGGGAGTTTGTTTTGGCACCAAAATCAACGGGACTTTCCAAAATGTCGTAACAACTCCGCCCCATTGACG
CAAATGGGCGGTAGGCGTGTACGGTGGGAGGTCTATATAAGCAGAGCTCTCTGGCTAACTAGAGAACCCA
CTGCTTACTGGCTTATCGAAATTAATACGACTCACTATAGGGAGACCCAAGCTGGCTAGGATCGATCCAC
TAGTCCAGTGTGGTGGAATTCCTGCAGCCCGGGGGATCGCCACCATGGCCCCTAAGAAGAAGAGAAAGGT
GTCTAGAGGAGTGCAGGTGGAAACCATCTCCCCAGGAGACGGGCGCACCTTCCCCAAGCGCGGCCAGACC
TGCGTGGTGCACTACACCGGGATGCTTGAAGATGGAAAGAAAGTTGATTCCTCCCGGGACAGAAACAAGC
CCTTTAAGTTTATGCTAGGCAAGCAGGAGGTGATCCGAGGCTGGGAAGAAGGGGTTGCCCAGATGAGTGT
GGGTCAGAGAGCCAAACTGACTATATCTCCAGATTATGCCTATGGTGCCACTGGGCACCCAGGCATCATC
CCACCACATGCCACTCTCGTCTTCGATGTGGAGCTTCTAAAACTGGAAGCTAGCCCCAGCAACCCCGGCG
CCAGCAACGGATCCAACAGGAAATGGTTCCCTGCTGAACCTGAGGATGTGAGGGACTACCTCCTGTACCT
GCAAGCCAGAGGCCTGGCTGTGAAGACCATCCAACAGCACCTGGGCCAGCTCAACATGCTGCACAGGAGA
TCTGGCCTGCCTCGCCCTTCTGACTCCAATGCTGTGTCCCTGGTGATGAGGAGAATCAGAAAGGAGAATG
TGGATGCTGGGGAGAGAGCCAAGCAGGCCCTGGCCTTTGAACGCACTGACTTTGACCAAGTCAGATCCCT
GATGGAGAACTCTGACAGATGCCAGGACATCAGGAACCTGGCCTTCCTGGGCATTGCCTACAACACCCTG
CTGCGCATTGCCGAAATTGCCAGAATCAGAGTGAAGGACATCTCCCGCACCGATGGTGGGAGAATGCTGA
TCCACATTGGCAGGACCAAGACCCTGGTGTCCACAGCTGGTGTGGAGAAGGCCCTGTCCCTGGGGGTTAC
CAAGCTGGTGGAGAGATGGATCTCTGTGTCTGGTGTGGCTGATGACCCCAACAACTACCTGTTCTGCCGG
GTCAGAAAGAATGGTGTGGCTGCCCCTTCTGCCACCTCCCAACTGTCCACCCGGGCCCTGGAAGGGATCT
TTGAGGCCACCCACCGCCTGATCTATGGTGCCAAGGATGACTCTGGGCAGAGATACCTGGCCTGGTCTGG
CCACTCTGCCAGAGTGGGTGCTGCCAGGGACATGGCCAGGGCTGGTGTGTCCATCCCTGAAATCATGCAG
GCTGGTGGCTGGACCAATGTGAACATTGTGATGAACTACATCAGAAACCTGGACTCTGAGACTGGGGCCA
TGGTGAGGCTGCTCGAGGATGGGGACTGAGATCTGGGGCCGCTCGAGTCTAGAGGGCCCGTTTAAACCCG
CTGATCAGCCTCGACTGTGCCTTCTAGTTGCCAGCCATCTGTTGTTTGCCCCTCCCCCGTGCCTTCCTTG
ACCCTGGAAGGTGCCACTCCCACTGTCCTTTCCTAATAAAATGAGGAAATTGCATCGCATTGTCTGAGTA
GGTGTCATTCTATTCTGGGGGGTGGGGTGGGGCAGGACAGCAAGGGGGAGGATTGGGAAGACAATAGCAG
GCATGCTGGGGATGCGGTGGGCTCTATGGCTTCTGAGGCGGAAAGAACCAGCTGGGGCTCTAGGGGGTAT
CCCC
[124 nt withheld, positions 2525-2648]
C
[91 nt withheld, positions 2650-2740]
A
[49 nt withheld, positions 2742-2790]
CCTTTGACGTTGGAGTCCACGTTCTTT
[37 nt withheld, positions 2818-2854]
ACCCTATCTCGGTCTATTCTTTTGATTTATAAGGGATTTTGCCGATTTCGGCCTATTGGTTAAAAAATGA
GCTGATTTAACAAAAATTTAACGCGAATTAATTCTGTGGAATGTGTGTCAGTTAGGGTGTGGAAAGTCCC
CAGGCTCCCCAGCAGGCAGAAGTATGCAAAGCATGCATCTCAATTAGTCAGCAACCAGGTGTGGAAAGTC
CCCAGGCTCCCCAGCAGGCAGAAGTATGCAAAGCATGCATCTCAATTAGTCAGCAACCATAGTCCCGCCC
CTAACTCCGCCCATCCCGCCCCTAACTCCGCCCAGTTCCGCCCATTCTCCGCCCCATGGCTGACTAATTT
TTTTTATTTATGCAGAGGCCGAGGCCGCCTCTGCCTCTGAGCTATTCCAGAAGTAGTGAGGAGGCTTTTT
TGGAGGCCTAGGCTTTTGCAAAAAGCTCCCGGGAGCTTGTATATCCATTTTCGGATCTGATCAAGAGACA
GGATGAGGATCGTTTCGCATGATTGAACAAGATGGATTGCACGCAGGTTCTCCGGCCGCTTGGGTGGAGA
GGCTATTCGGCTATGACTGGGCACAACAGACAATCGGCTGCTCTGATGCCGCCGTGTTCCGGCTGTCAGC
GCAGGGGCGCCCGGTTCTTTTTGTCAAGACCGACCTGTCCGGTGCCCTGAATGAACTGCAGGACGAGGCA
GCGCGGCTATCGTGGCTGGCCACGACGGGCGTTCCTTGCGCAGCTGTGCTCGACGTTGTCACTGAAGCGG
GAAGGGACTGGCTGCTATTGGGCGAAGTGCCGGGGCAGGATCTCCTGTCATCTCACCTTGCTCCTGCCGA
GAAAGTATCCATCATGGCTGATGCAATGCGGCGGCTGCATACGCTTGATCCGGCTACCTGCCCATTCGAC
CACCAAGCGAAACATCGCATCGAGCGAGCACGTACTCGGATGGAAGCCGGTCTTGTCGATCAGGATGATC
TGGACGAAGAGCATCAGGGGCTCGCGCCAGCCGAACTGTTCGCCAGGCTCAAGGCGCGCATGCCCGACGG
CGAGGATCTCGTCGTGACCCATGGCGATGCCTGCTTGCCGAATATCATGGTGGAAAATGGCCGCTTTTCT
GGATTCATCGACTGTGGCCGGCTGGGTGTGGCGGACCGCTATCAGGACATAGCGTTGGCTACCCGTGATA
TTGCTGAAGAGCTTGGCGGCGAATGGGCTGACCGCTTCCTCGTGCTTTACGGTATCGCCGCTCCCGATTC
GCAGCGCATCGCCTTCTATCGCCTTCTTGACGAGTTCTTCTGAGCGGGACTCTGGGGTTCGAAATGACCG
ACCAAGCGACGCCCAACCTGCCATCACGAGATTTCGATTCCACCGCCGCCTTCTATGAAAGGTTGGGCTT
CGGAATCGTTTTCCGGGACGCCGGCTGGATGATCCTCCAGCGCGGGGATCTCATGCTGGAGTTCTTCGCC
CACCCCAACTTGTTTATTGCAGCTTATAATGGTTACAAATAAAGCAATAGCATCACAAATTTCACAAATA
AAGCATTTTTTTCACTGCATTCTAGTTGTGGTTTGTCCAAACTCATCAATGTATCTTATCATGTCTGTAT
ACCGTCGACCTCTAGCTAGAGCTTGGCGTAATCATGGTCATAGCTGTTTCCTGTGTGAAATTGTTATCCG
CTCACAATTCCACACAACATACGAGCCGGAAGCATAAAGTGTAAAGCCTGGGGTGCCTAATGAGTGAGCT
AACTCACATTAATTGCGTTGCGCTCACTGCCCGCTTTCCAGTCGGGAAACCTGTCGTGCCAGCTGCATTA
ATGAATCGGCCAACGCGCGGGGAGAGGCGGTTTGCGTATTGGGCGCTCTTCCGCTTCCTCGCTCACTGAC
TCGCTGCGCTCGGTCGTTCGGCTGCGGCGAGCGGTATCAGCTCACTCAAAGGCGGTAATACGGTTATCCA
CAGAATCAGGGGATAACGCAGGAAAGAACATGTGAGCAAAAGGCCAGCAAAAGGCCAGGAACCGTAAAAA
GGCCGCGTTGCTGGCGTTTTTCCATAGGCTCCGCCCCCCTGACGAGCATCACAAAAATCGACGCTCAAGT
CAGAGGTGGCGAAACCCGACAGGACTATAAAGATACCAGGCGTTTCCCCCTGGAAGCTCCCTCGTGCGCT
CTCCTGTTCCGACCCTGCCGCTTACCGGATACCTGTCCGCCTTTCTCCCTTCGGGAAGCGTGGCGCTTTC
TCATAGCTCACGCTGTAGGTATCTCAGTTCGGTGTAGGTCGTTCGCTCCAAGCTGGGCTGTGTGCACGAA
CCCCCCGTTCAGCCCGACCGCTGCGCCTTATCCGGTAACTATCGTCTTGAGTCCAACCCGGTAAGACACG
ACTTATCGCCACTGGCAGCAGCCACTGGTAACAGGATTAGCAGAGCGAGGTATGTAGGCGGTGCTACAGA
GTTCTTGAAGTGGTGGCCTAACTACGGCTACACTAGAAGAACAGTATTTGGTATCTGCGCTCTGCTGAAG
CCAGTTACCTTCGGAAAAAGAGTTGGTAGCTCTTGATCCGGCAAACAAACCACCGCTGGTAGCGGTTTTT
TTGTTTGCAAGCAGCAGATTACGCGCAGAAAAAAAGGATCTCAAGAAGATCCTTTGATCTTTTCTACGGG
GTCTGACGCTCAGTGGAACGAAAACTCACGTTAAGGGATTTTGGTCATGAGATTATCAAAAAGGATCTTC
ACCTAGATCCTTTTAAATTAAAAATGAAGTTTTAAATCAATCTAAAGTATATATGAGTAAACTTGGTCTG
ACAGTTACCAATGCTTAATCAGTGAGGCACCTATCTCAGCGATCTGTCTATTTCGTTCATCCATAGTTGC
CTGACTCCCCGTCGTGTAGATAACTACGATACGGGAGGGCTTACCATCTGGCCCCAGTGCTGCAATGATA
CCGCGAGACCCACGCTCACCGGCTCCAGATTTATCAGCAATAAACCAGCCAGCCGGAAGGGCCGAGCGCA
GAAGTGGTCCTGCAACTTTATCCGCCTCCATCCAGTCTATTAATTGTTGCCGGGAAGCTAGAGTAAGTAG
TTCGCCAGTTAATAGTTTGCGCAACGTTGTTGCCATTGCTACAGGCATCGTGGTGTCACGCTCGTCGTTT
GGTATGGCTTCATTCAGCTCCGGTTCCCAACGATCAAGGCGAGTTACATGATCCCCCATGTTGTGCAAAA
AAGCGGTTAGCTCCTTCGGTCCTCCGATCGTTGTCAGAAGTAAGTTGGCCGCAGTGTTATCACTCATGGT
TATGGCAGCACTGCATAATTCTCTTACTGTCATGCCATCCGTAAGATGCTTTTCTGTGACTGGTGAGTAC
TCAACCAAGTCATTCTGAGAATAGTGTATGCGGCGACCGAGTTGCTCTTGCCCGGCGTCAATACGGGATA
ATACCGCGCCACATAGCAGAACTTTAAAAGTGCTCATCATTGGAAAACGTTCTTCGGGGCGAAAACTCTC
AAGGATCTTACCGCTGTTGAGATCCAGTTCGATGTAACCCACTCGTGCACCCAACTGATCTTCAGCATCT
TTTACTTTCACCAGCGTTTCTGGGTGAGCAAAAACAGGAAGGCAAAATGCCGCAAAAAAGGGAATAAGGG
CGACACGGAAATGTTGAATACTCATACTCTTCCTTTTTCAATATTATTGAAGCATTTATCAGGGTTATTG
TCTCATGAGCGGATACATATTTGAATGTATTTAGAAAAATAAACAAATAGGGGTTCCGCGCACATTTCCC
CGAAAAGTGCCACCTGACGTC
