>Addgene plasmid #60210 | pcDNA_DiCre2_60.F2 | depositor partial sequence | sequence record 96301 | Sequence of inserted fusion protein
ATGGCCCCTAAGAAGAAGAGAAAGGTGTCTAGAGGAGTGCAGGTGGAAACCATCTCCCCAGGAGACGGGC
GCACCTTCCCCAAGCGCGGCCAGACCTGCGTGGTGCACTACACCGGGATGCTTGAAGATGGAAAGAAAGT
TGATTCCTCCCGGGACAGAAACAAGCCCTTTAAGTTTATGCTAGGCAAGCAGGAGGTGATCCGAGGCTGG
GAAGAAGGGGTTGCCCAGATGAGTGTGGGTCAGAGAGCCAAACTGACTATATCTCCAGATTATGCCTATG
GTGCCACTGGGCACCCAGGCATCATCCCACCACATGCCACTCTCGTCTTCGATGTGGAGCTTCTAAAACT
GGAAGCTAGCCCCAGCAACCCCGGCGCCAGCAACGGATCCAACAGGAAATGGTTCCCTGCTGAACCTGAG
GATGTGAGGGACTACCTCCTGTACCTGCAAGCCAGAGGCCTGGCTGTGAAGACCATCCAACAGCACCTGG
GCCAGCTCAACATGCTGCACAGGAGATCTGGCCTGCCTCGCCCTTCTGACTCCAATGCTGTGTCCCTGGT
GATGAGGAGAATCAGAAAGGAGAATGTGGATGCTGGGGAGAGAGCCAAGCAGGCCCTGGCCTTTGAACGC
ACTGACTTTGACCAAGTCAGATCCCTGATGGAGAACTCTGACAGATGCCAGGACATCAGGAACCTGGCCT
TCCTGGGCATTGCCTACAACACCCTGCTGCGCATTGCCGAAATTGCCAGAATCAGAGTGAAGGACATCTC
CCGCACCGATGGTGGGAGAATGCTGATCCACATTGGCAGGACCAAGACCCTGGTGTCCACAGCTGGTGTG
GAGAAGGCCCTGTCCCTGGGGGTTACCAAGCTGGTGGAGAGATGGATCTCTGTGTCTGGTGTGGCTGATG
ACCCCAACAACTACCTGTTCTGCCGGGTCAGAAAGAATGGTGTGGCTGCCCCTTCTGCCACCTCCCAACT
GTCCACCCGGGCCCTGGAAGGGATCTTTGAGGCCACCCACCGCCTGATCTATGGTGCCAAGGATGACTCT
GGGCAGAGATACCTGGCCTGGTCTGGCCACTCTGCCAGAGTGGGTGCTGCCAGGGACATGGCCAGGGCTG
GTGTGTCCATCCCTGAAATCATGCAGGCTGGTGGCTGGACCAATGTGAACATTGTGATGAACTACATCAG
AAACCTGGACTCTGAGACTGGGGCCATGGTGAGGCTGCTCGAGGATGGGGAC
