>Addgene plasmid #60210 | pcDNA_DiCre2_60.F2 | addgene partial sequence | sequence record 101946 | CMV-F 5'-CGCAAATGGGCGGTAGGCGTG-3'
GCAGAGCTCTCTGGCTAACTAGAGAACCCACTGCTTACTGGCTTATCGAAATTAATACGACTCACTATAG
GGAGACCCAAGCTGGCTAGGATCGATCCACTAGTCCAGTGTGGTGGAATTCCTGCAGCCCGGGGGATCGC
CACCATGGCCCCTAAGAAGAAGAGAAAGGTGTCTAGAGGAGTGCAGGTGGAAACCATCTCCCCAGGAGAC
GGGCGCACCTTCCCCAAGCGCGGCCAGACCTGCGTGGTGCACTACACCGGGATGCTTGAAGATGGAAAGA
AAGTTGATTCCTCCCGGGACAGAAACAAGCCCTTTAAGTTTATGCTAGGCAAGCAGGAGGTGATCCGAGG
CTGGGAAGAAGGGGTTGCCCAGATGAGTGTGGGTCAGAGAGCCAAACTGACTATATCTCCAGATTATGCC
TATGGTGCCACTGGGCACCCAGGCATCATCCCACCACATGCCACTCTCGTCTTCGATGTGGAGCTTCTAA
AACTGGAAGCTAGCCCCAGCAACCCCGGCGCCAGCAACGGATCCAACAGGAAATGGTTCCCTGCTGAACC
TGAGGATGTGAGGGACTACCTCCTGTACCTGCAAGCCAGAGGCCTGGCTGTGAAGACCATCCAACAGCAC
CTGGGCCAGCTCAACATGCTGCACAGGAGATCTGGCCTGCCTCGCCCTTCTGACTCCAATGCTGTGTCCC
TGGTGATGAGGAGAATCAGAAAGGAGAATGTGGATGCTGGGGAGAGAGCCAAGCAGGCCCTGGCCTTTGA
ACGCACTGACTTTGACCAAGTCAGATCCCTGATGGAGAACTCTGACAGATGCCAGGACATCAGGAACCTG
GCCTTCCTGGGCATTGCCTACAACACCCTGCTGCGCATTGCCGAA
