>Addgene plasmid #60210 | pcDNA_DiCre2_60.F2 | addgene partial sequence | sequence record 101950 | bgh_pA_d2r 5'-ACTCAGACAATGCGATGCAAtttc-3'
GGAGTGGCACCTTCCAGGGTCAAGGAAGGCACGGGGGAGGGGCAAACAACAGATGGCTGGCAACTAGAAG
GCACAGTCGAGGCTGATCAGCGGGTTTAAACGGGCCCTCTAGACTCGAGCGGCCCCAGATCTCAGTCCCC
ATCCTCGAGCAGCCTCACCATGGCCCCAGTCTCAGAGTCCAGGTTTCTGATGTAGTTCATCACAATGTTC
ACATTGGTCCAGCCACCAGCCTGCATGATTTCAGGGATGGACACACCAGCCCTGGCCATGTCCCTGGCAG
CACCCACTCTGGCAGAGTGGCCAGACCAGGCCAGGTATCTCTGCCCAGAGTCATCCTTGGCACCATAGAT
CAGGCGGTGGGTGGCCTCAAAGATCCCTTCCAGGGCCCGGGTGGACAGTTGGGAGGTGGCAGAAGGGGCA
GCCACACCATTCTTTCTGACCCGGCAGAACAGGTAGTTGTTGGGGTCATCAGCCACACCAGACACAGAGA
TCCATCTCTCCACCAGCTTGGTAACCCCCAGGGACAGGGCCTTCTCCACACCAGCTGTGGACACCAGGGT
CTTGGTCCTGCCAATGTGGATCAGCATTCTCCCACCATCGGTGCGGGAGATGTCCTTCACTCTGATTCTG
GCAATTTCGGCAATGCGCAGCAGGGTGTTGTAGGCAATGCCCAGGAAGGCCAGGTTCCTGATGTCCTGGC
ATCTGTCAGAGTTCTCCATCAGGGATCTGACTTGGTCAAAGTCAGTGCGTTCAAAGGCCA
